>Addgene plasmid #63415 | pFusX4-6 | depositor partial sequence | sequence record 105348 | pFusX4_ACC
AGTCTTAAGCGTCTCCCCTGACCCCGGACCAAGTGGTGGCTATCGCCAGCAACATTGGCGGCAAGCAAGC
GCTCGAAACGGTGCAGCGGCTGTTGCCGGTGCTGTGCCAGGACCATGGCCTGACTCCGGACCAAGTGGTG
GCTATCGCCAGCCACGATGGCGGCAAGCAAGCGCTCGAAACGGTGCAGCGGCTGTTGCCGGTGCTGTGCC
AGGACCATGGCCTGACTCCGGACCAAGTGGTGGCTATCGCCAGCCACGATGGCGGCAAGCAAGCGCTCGA
AACGGTGCAGCGGCTGTTGCCGGTGCTGTGCCAGGACCATGGCCGAGACGTC
