>Addgene plasmid #63415 | pFusX4-6 | depositor partial sequence | sequence record 105349 | FusX4
CGTCTCCCCTGACCCCGGACCAAGTGGTGGCTATCGAGACCGGCGCCGCTACGGGCGCGTCCCATTCGCC
ATTCAGGCTGCGCAACTGTTGGGAAGGGCGATCGGTGCGGGCTCTTCGCTATTACGCCAGCTGGCGAAAG
GGGGATGTGCTGCAAGGCGATTAAGTTGGGAACGCCAGGGTTTTCCCAGTCACGACGTTGTAAAACGACG
GCCAGTGAGCGCGCGTAATCGACTCACTATAGGGCGAATTGGGTACCGGGCCCCCCCTCGAGGTCCTCCA
GCTTTTGTTCCCTTTAGTGAGGGTTAATTGCGCGCTTGGCGTAATCATGGTCATAGCTGTTTCCTGTGTG
AAATTGTTATCCGCTCACAATTCCACACAACATACGAGCCGGAAGCATAAAGTGTAAAGCCTGGGGTGCC
TAATGAGTGAGCTAACTCACATTAATTGCGTTGCGCTCACTGCCCGCTTTCCACCGGTGGTCTCTGGCGG
CAAGCAAGCGCTCGAAACGGTGCAGCGGCTGTTGCCGGTGCTGTGCCAGGACCATGGCCGAGACGTCTAG
ACCAGCCAGGACAGAAATGCCTCGACTTCGCTGCTACCCAAGGTTGCCGGGTGACGCACACCGTGGAAAC
GGATGAAGGCACGAACCCAGTGGACATAAGCCTGTTCGGTTCGTAAGCTGTAATGCAAGTAGCGTATGCG
CTCACGCAACTGGTCCAGAACCTTGACCGAACGCAGCGGTGGTAACGGCGCAGTGGCGGTTTTCATGGCT
TGTTATGACTGTTTTTTTGGGGTACAGTCTATGCCTCGGGCATCCAAGCAGCAAGCGCGTTACGCCGTGG
GTCGATGTTTGATGTTATGGAGCAGCAACGATGTTACGCAGCAGGGCAGTCGCCCTAAAACAAAGTTAAA
CATTATGAGGGAAGCGGTGATCGCCGAAGTATCGACTCAACTATCAGAGGTAGTTGGCGTCATCGAGCGC
CATCTCGAACCGACGTTGCTGGCCGTACATTTGTACGGCTCCGCAGTGGATGGCGGCCTGAAGCCACACA
GTGATATTGATTTGCTGGTTACGGTGACCGTAAGGCTTGATGAAACAACGCGGCGAGCTTTGATCAACGA
CCTTTTGGAAACTTCGGCTTCCCCTGGAGAGAGCGAGATTCTCCGCGCTGTAGAAGTCACCATTGTTGTG
CACGACGACATCATTCCGTGGCGTTATCCAGCTAAGCGCGAACTGCAATTTGGAGAATGGCAGCGCAATG
ACATTCTTGCAGGTATCTTCGAGCCAGCCACGATCGACATTGATCTGGCTATCTTGCTGACAAAAGCAAG
AGAACATAGCGTTGCCTTGGTAGGTCCAGCGGCGGAGGAACTCTTTGATCCGGTTCCTGAACAGGATCTA
TTTGAGGCGCTAAATGAAACCTTAACGCTATGGAACTCGCCGCCCGACTGGGCTGGCGATGAGCGAAATG
TAGTGCTTACGTTGTCCCGCATTTGGTACAGCGCAGTAACCGGCAAAATCGCGCCGAAGGATGTCGCTGC
CGACTGGGCAATGGAGCGCCTGCCGGCCCAGTATCAGCCCGTCATACTTGAAGCTAGACAGGCTTATCTT
GGACAAGAAGAAGATCGCTTGGCCTCGCGCGCAGATCAGTTGGAAGAATTTGTCCACTACGTGAAAGGCG
AGATCACCAAGGTAGTCGGCAAATAACCCTCGAGCCACCCATGACCAAAATCCCTTAACGTGAGTTACGC
GTCGTTCCACTGAGCGTCAGACCCCGTAGAAAAGATCAAAGGATCTTCTTGAGATCCTTTTTTTCTGCGC
GTAATCTGCTGCTTGCAAACAAAAAAACCACCGCTACCAGCGGTGGTTTGTTTGCCGGATCAAGAGCTAC
CAACTCTTTTTCCGAAGGTAACTGGCTTCAGCAGAGCGCAGATACCAAATACTGTCCTTCTAGTGTAGCC
GTAGTTAGGCCACCACTTCAAGAACTCTGTAGCACCGCCTACATACCTCGCTCTGCTAATCCTGTTACCA
GTGGCTGCTGCCAGTGGCGATAAGTCGTGTCTTACCGGGTTGGACTCAAGACGATAGTTACCGGATAAGG
CGCAGCGGTCGGGCTGAACGGGGGGTTCGTGCACACAGCCCAGCTTGGAGCGAACGACCTACACCGAACT
GAGATACCTACAGCGTGAGCATTGAGAAAGCGCCACGCTTCCCGAAGGGAGAAAGGCGGACAGGTATCCG
GTAAGCGGCAGGGTCGGAACAGGAGAGCGCACGAGGGAGCTTCCAGGGGGAAACGCCTGGTATCTTTATA
GTCCTGTCGGGTTTCGCCACCTCTGACTTGAGCGTCGATTTTTGTGATGCTCGTCAGGGGGGCGGAGCCT
ATGGAAAAACGCCAGCAACGCGGCCTTTTTACGGTTCCTGGCCTTTTGCTGGCCTTTTGCTCACATGTTC
TTTCCTGCGTTATCCCCTGATTCTGTGGATAACCGTATTACCGCCTTTGAGTGAGCTGATACCGCTCGCC
GCAGCCGAACGACCGAGCGCAGCGAGTCAGTGAGCGAGGAAGCGGAAGAGCGCCCAATACGCAAACCGCC
TCTCCCCGCGCGTTGGCCGATTCATTAATGCAGCTGGCACGACAGGTTTCCCGACTGGAAAGCGGGCAGT
GAGCGCAACGCAATTAATACGCGTACCGCTAGCCAGGAAGAGTTTGTAGAAACGCAAAAAGGCCATCCGT
CAGGATGGCCTTCTGCTTAGTTTGATGCCTGGCAGTTTATGGCGGGCGTCCTGCCCGCCACCCTCCGGGC
CGTTGCTTCACAACGTTCAAATCCGCTCCCGGCGGATTTGTCCTACTCAGGAGAGCGTTCACCGACAAAC
AACAGATAAAACGAAAGGCCCAGTCTTCCGACTGAGCCTTTCGTTTTATTTGATGCCTGGCAGTTCCCTA
CTCTCGCGTTAACGCTAGCATGGATGTTTTCCCAGTCACGACGTTGTAAAACGACGGCCAGTCTTAAG
