>Addgene plasmid #63415 | pFusX4-6 | addgene partial sequence | sequence record 116104 | pCR8_R1 5'-cgaaccgaacaggcttatgt-3'
GGTGTGCGTCACCCGGCAACCTTGGGTAGCAGCGAAGTCGAGGCATTTCTGTCCTGGCTGGTCTAGACGT
CTCGGCCATGGTCCTGGCACAGCACCGGCAACAGCCGCTGCACCGTTTCGAGCGCTTGCTTGCCGCCATC
GTGGCTGGCGATAGCCACCACTTGGTCCGGAGTCAGGCCATGGTCCTGGCACAGCACCGGCAACAGCCGC
TGCACCGTTTCGAGCGCTTGCTTGCCGCCATCGTGGCTGGCGATAGCCACCACTTGGTCCGGAGTCAGGC
CATGGTCCTGGCACAGCACCGGCAACAGCCGCTGCACCGTTTCGAGCGCTTGCTTGCCGCCAATGTTGCT
GGCGATAGCCACCACTTGGTCCGGGGTCAGGGGAGACGCTTAAGACTGGCCGTCGTTTTACAACGTCGTG
ACTGGGAAAACATCCATGCTAGCGTTAACGCGAGAGTAGGGAACTGCCAGGCATCAAATAAAACGAAAGG
CTCAGTCGGAAGACTGGGCCTTTCGTTTTATCTGTTGTTTGTCGGTGAACGCTCTCCTGAGTAGGACAAA
TCCGCCGGGAGCGGATTTGAACGTTGTGAAGCAACGGCCCGGAGGGTGGCGGGCAGGACGCCCGCCATAA
ACTGCCAGGCATCAAACTAAGCAGAAGGCCATCCTGACGGATGGCCTTTTTGCGTTTCTAC
