[The description below was written by a language model from this plasmid's Addgene catalogue record.]
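Description:
pFusX4-6 is a bacterial library plasmid from the FusX system, a one-step assembly platform for building custom TALE arrays such as TALENs. It is built on the FusX4 backbone (about 3 kb without insert), is maintained at high copy number in standard E. coli cloning strains, and is selected with spectinomycin. The record does not include a feature table, so the origin of replication and other backbone elements are not stated. The listed sequencing primers carry pCR8-type names, which suggests but does not establish a pCR8-related backbone.

The insert is a synthetic, pre-assembled trimer of TALE repeat modules carrying the repeat-variable diresidues NI, HD and HD. Under the standard TALE code these recognise A, C and C respectively, which matches the alternative name X4_ACC. This trimer fills RVD positions 10 to 12 of the final TALE DNA-binding array. It was cloned through BsaI sites that were destroyed in the process, as is typical of Golden Gate cloning with type IIS enzymes, which cut outside their recognition sequence and leave defined overhangs for ordered, seamless ligation.

The plasmid has no stated promoter or expression function of its own and serves as a building block. A user chooses the trimer plasmid matching the target sequence at each position set and combines it with the corresponding plasmids for the other positions and a receiver vector. The result is a complete TALE repeat domain for genome-editing or other DNA-targeting applications. The record does not specify the enzyme used to release the trimer during final assembly or the compatible destination vectors.
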