Addgene plasmid #63415: pFusX4-6
Purpose: Encodes RVD positions 10-12 in TALEN assembly
Depositing lab: Stephen Ekker. Depositing organization: Mayo Foundation for Medical Education and Research. Publication: FusX: A rapid one-step TALE assembly system for genome science. Ma AC, McNulty MS, Tanya PL, Jarryd CM, Martinez-Galvez G, Argue DP, Lee HB, Urban MD, Bullard CE, Blackburn PR, Man TK, Clark KJ, Ekker SC. Hum Gene Ther. 2016 Jun;27(6):451-63. doi: 10.1089/hum.2015.172 PubMed 26854857.
Backbone
  Vector backbone: FusX4
  Backbone size w/o insert (bp): 3008
  Vector type: TALEN
Growth in bacteria
  Bacterial resistance: Spectinomycin, 50 μg/mL
  Growth temperature: 37°C
  Growth strain: DH5alpha
  Copy number: High Copy
Gene/Insert
  Gene/Insert name: NI HD HD (alt name: X4_ACC)
  Species: Synthetic
  Mutation: none
  Cloning method: Restriction Enzyme; 5′ cloning site BsaI (destroyed during cloning); 3′ cloning site BsaI (destroyed during cloning)
  Sequencing primers: 5′ pCR8_F1; 3′ pCR8_R1
Terms and licenses: Academic/Nonprofit Terms; Industry Terms: Not Available to Industry
How to cite: pFusX4-6 was a gift from Stephen Ekker (Addgene plasmid # 63415 ; http://n2t.net/addgene:63415 ; RRID:Addgene_63415)
